Addgene plasmid #169505: pMM545-Tier1-PhCMV-Citrine
Purpose: Tier-1 vector encoding PhCMV-driven yellow fluorescent protein Citrine (PhCMV-Citrine-pA).
Depositing lab: Martin Fussenegger. Depositing organization: ETH Zurich (Swiss Federal Institute of Technology). Publication: A versatile plasmid architecture for mammalian synthetic biology (VAMSyB). Haellman V, Strittmatter T, Bertschi A, Stucheli P, Fussenegger M. Metab Eng. 2021 Jul;66:41-50. doi: 10.1016/j.ymben.2021.04.003. Epub 2021 Apr 18. PubMed 33857582.
Backbone
  Vector backbone: pMM1 (pcDNA3.1-based)
  Backbone size w/o insert (bp): 4435
  Vector type: Mammalian Expression
  Selectable markers: Neomycin (select with G418)
Growth in bacteria
  Bacterial resistance: Ampicillin, 100 μg/mL
  Growth temperature: 37°C
  Growth strain: DH5alpha
  Copy number: High Copy
Gene/Insert
  Gene/Insert name: PCMV-driven yellow fluorescent protein citrine (alt name: PCMV-citrine)
  Species: Synthetic
  Promoter: PhCMV
  Cloning method: Restriction Enzyme; 5′ cloning site Unknown (unknown if destroyed)
  Sequencing primers: 5′ AmpStart; 3′ BGH-rev
Terms and licenses: Academic/Nonprofit Terms; Industry Terms: Not Available to Industry
How to cite: pMM545-Tier1-PhCMV-Citrine was a gift from Martin Fussenegger (Addgene plasmid # 169505 ; http://n2t.net/addgene:169505 ; RRID:Addgene_169505)
