[The description below was written by a language model from this plasmid's Addgene catalogue record and pLannotate feature annotations shown in this document.]
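Description:
pMM545-Tier1-PhCMV-Citrine is a mammalian expression plasmid of about 5.9 kb built on pMM1, a pcDNA3.1-derived backbone. It is a "Tier-1" vector of the VAMSyB modular plasmid architecture for mammalian synthetic biology. It is propagated in E. coli as a high-copy plasmid through a ColE1/pUC-type origin and selected with ampicillin via the β-lactamase gene and its native promoter. An f1 phage origin is also present, as are remnants of the lac promoter/operator region and a small lacI fragment carried over from the parental vector.

The payload is a single transcription unit in which the human cytomegalovirus immediate-early enhancer and promoter (PhCMV) drive constitutive expression of Citrine, a yellow fluorescent protein derived from Aequorea victoria GFP, with transcripts terminated by the bovine growth hormone polyadenylation signal. A T7 promoter lies between the CMV promoter and the coding sequence, as is typical of pcDNA3.1-type vectors. The short hit annotated as a truncated HIV-1 5' LTR fragment at the promoter boundary is probably an annotation artefact rather than a functional viral element. A separate cassette, consisting of the SV40 enhancer/early promoter, the neomycin phosphotransferase gene and the SV40 poly(A) signal, allows G418 selection of stably transfected mammalian cells; a partial ble fragment follows neo and is not a complete marker.

The record supports use as a constitutive fluorescent reporter or transfection control in mammalian cells. The record does not state the cloning sites used or what the tier designation implies for downstream assembly.
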