Features (pLannotate 1.2.2; 19 found; start..end, strand, type, name):
    194..497     +  enhancer       CMV enhancer: human cytomegalovirus immediate early enhancer
    498..701     +  promoter       CMV promoter: human cytomegalovirus (CMV) immediate early promoter
    697..730     +  LTR            5' LTR (truncated) (fragment): truncated 5' long terminal repeat (LTR) from HIV-1
    746..764     +  promoter       T7 promoter: promoter for bacteriophage T7 RNA polymerase
    817..1530    +  CDS            Citrine: Citrine is a basic (constitutively fluorescent) yellow fluorescent protein published in 2001, derived from Aequorea victoria. It has moderate acid sensitivity.
   1597..1821    +  polyA_signal   bGH poly(A) signal: bovine growth hormone polyadenylation signal
   1825..1846    +  promoter       SV40 promoter (fragment): SV40 enhancer and early promoter
   1867..2295    +  rep_origin     f1 ori (sequence partly withheld): f1 bacteriophage origin of replication; arrow indicates direction of (+) strand synthesis
   2309..2638    +  promoter       SV40 promoter: SV40 enhancer and early promoter
   2705..3496    +  CDS            neo: KKA2_KLEPN - Also known as kan, nptII. Experimental evidence at protein level: Swiss-Prot protein existence level 1. Resistance to kanamycin, neomycin, paromomycin, ribostamycin, butirosin and gentamicin B. From Klebsiella pneumoniae.
   3520..3678    +  CDS            ble (fragment): BLE_KLEPN - Experimental evidence at protein level: Swiss-Prot protein existence level 1. Binding protein with a strong affinity to the bleomycin family of antibiotics. Binds to CL990; an antimitotic-antibiotic compound. From Klebsiella pneumoniae.
   3673..3794    +  polyA_signal   SV40 poly(A) signal: SV40 polyadenylation signal
   3867..3883    -  protein_bind   lac operator: The lac repressor binds to the lac operator to inhibit transcription in E. coli. This inhibition can be relieved by adding lactose or isopropyl-β-D-thiogalactopyranoside (IPTG). lac repressor encoded by lacI
   3891..3921    -  promoter       lac promoter: promoter for the E. coli lac operon
   3936..3957    -  protein_bind   CAP binding site: CAP binding activates transcription in the presence of cAMP. E. coli catabolite activator protein
   3970..4062    -  CDS            lacI (fragment): lac repressor; lacI; The lac repressor binds to the lac operator to inhibit transcription in E. coli. This inhibition can be relieved by adding lactose or isopropyl-β-D-thiogalactopyranoside (IPTG).
   4245..4833    -  rep_origin     ori: high-copy-number ColE1/pMB1/pBR322/pUC origin of replication
   5004..5864    -  CDS            AmpR: β-lactamase; bla; confers resistance to ampicillin, carbenicillin, and related antibiotics
   5865..47      -  promoter       AmpR promoter (across the origin): bla
>Addgene plasmid #169505 | pMM545-Tier1-PhCMV-Citrine | addgene full sequence | sequence record 364241 | Addgene NGS Result
TACATATTTGAATGTATTTAGAAAAATAAACAAATAGGGGTTCCGCGCACATTTCCCCGAAAAGTGCCAC
CTGACGTCGACGGATCGGGAGATCTCCACGCGTGGTACCCTCGAGTTGACATTGATTATTGAGTAGTTAT
TAATAGTAATCAATTACGGGGTCATTAGTTCATAGCCCATATATGGAGTTCCGCGTTACATAACTTACGG
TAAATGGCCCGCCTGGCTGACCGCCCAACGACCCCCGCCCATTGACGTCAATAATGACGTATGTTCCCAT
AGTAACGCCAATAGGGACTTTCCATTGACGTCAATGGGTGGAGTATTTACGGTAAACTGCCCACTTGGCA
GTACATCAAGTGTATCATATGCCAAGTACGCCCCCTATTGACGTCAATGACGGTAAATGGCCCGCCTGGC
ATTATGCCCAGTACATGACCTTATGGGACTTTCCTACTTGGCAGTACATCTACGTATTAGTCATCGCTAT
TACCATGGTGATGCGGTTTTGGCAGTACATCAATGGGCGTGGATAGCGGTTTGACTCACGGGGATTTCCA
AGTCTCCACCCCATTGACGTCAATGGGAGTTTGTTTTGGCACCAAAATCAACGGGACTTTCCAAAATGTC
GTAACAACTCCGCCCCATTGACGCAAATGGGCGGTAGGCGTGTACGGTGGGAGGTCTATATAAGCAGAGC
TCTCTGGCTAACTAGAGAACCCACTGCTTACTGGCTTATCGAAATTAATACGACTCACTATAGGGAGACC
CAAGCTGTTCGAAGCGGAATTCACCATGACTAGTGGTGGTTCTGGTGTGAGCAAGGGCGAGGAGCTGTTC
ACCGGGGTGGTGCCCATCCTGGTCGAGCTGGACGGCGACGTAAACGGCCACAAGTTCAGCGTGTCCGGCG
AGGGCGAGGGCGATGCCACCTACGGCAAGCTGACCCTGAAGTTCATCTGCACCACCGGCAAGCTGCCCGT
GCCCTGGCCCACCCTCGTGACCACCTTCGGCTACGGCCTGATGTGCTTCGCCCGCTACCCCGACCACATG
AAGCAGCACGACTTCTTCAAGTCCGCCATGCCCGAAGGCTACGTCCAGGAGCGCACCATCTTCTTCAAGG
ACGACGGCAACTACAAGACCCGCGCCGAGGTGAAGTTCGAGGGCGACACCCTGGTGAACCGCATCGAGCT
GAAGGGCATCGACTTCAAGGAGGACGGCAACATCCTGGGGCACAAGCTGGAGTACAACTACAACAGCCAC
AACGTCTATATCATGGCCGACAAGCAGAAGAACGGCATCAAGGTGAACTTCAAGATCCGCCACAACATCG
AGGACGGCAGCGTGCAGCTCGCCGACCACTACCAGCAGAACACCCCCATCGGCGACGGCCCCGTGCTGCT
GCCCGACAACCACTACCTGAGCTACCAGTCCGCCCTGAGCAAAGACCCCAACGAGAAGCGCGATCACATG
GTCCTGCTGGAGTTCGTGACCGCCGCCGGGATCACTCTCGGCATGGACGAGCTGTACAAGGGTTCTGCTA
GCGGATCCACCGGTGTCTAGAAAGCTTTGAGGCCGGCCTGCAGGGATCAGCCTCGACTGTGCCTTCTAGT
TGCCAGCCATCTGTTGTTTGCCCCTCCCCCGTGCCTTCCTTGACCCTGGAAGGTGCCACTCCCACTGTCC
TTTCCTAATAAAATGAGGAAATTGCATCGCATTGTCTGAGTAGGTGTCATTCTATTCTGGGGGGTGGGGT
GGGGCAGGACAGCAAGGGGGAGGATTGGGAAGACAATAGCAGGCATGCTGGGGATGCGGTGGGCTCTATG
GCTTCTGAGGCGGAAAGAACCAGCTGGGGCTCTAGGGGGTATCCCC
[124 nt withheld, positions 1867-1990]
C
[91 nt withheld, positions 1992-2082]
A
[49 nt withheld, positions 2084-2132]
CCTTTGACGTTGGAGTCCACGTTCTTT
[37 nt withheld, positions 2160-2196]
ACCCTATCTCGGTCTATTCTTTTGATTTATAAGGGATTTTGCCGATTTCGGCCTATTGGTTAAAAAATGA
GCTGATTTAACAAAAATTTAACGCGAATTAATTCTGTGGAATGTGTGTCAGTTAGGGTGTGGAAAGTCCC
CAGGCTCCCCAGCAGGCAGAAGTATGCAAAGCATGCATCTCAATTAGTCAGCAACCAGGTGTGGAAAGTC
CCCAGGCTCCCCAGCAGGCAGAAGTATGCAAAGCATGCATCTCAATTAGTCAGCAACCATAGTCCCGCCC
CTAACTCCGCCCATCCCGCCCCTAACTCCGCCCAGTTCCGCCCATTCTCCGCCCCATGGCTGACTAATTT
TTTTTATTTATGCAGAGGCCGAGGCCGCCTCTGCCTCTGAGCTATTCCAGAAGTAGTGAGGAGGCTTTTT
TGGAGGCCTAGGCTTTTGCAAAAAGCTCCCGGGAGCTTGTATATCCATTTTCGGATCTGATCAAGAGACA
GGATGAGGATCGTTTCGCATGATTGAACAAGATGGATTGCACGCAGGTTCTCCGGCCGCTTGGGTGGAGA
GGCTATTCGGCTATGACTGGGCACAACAGACAATCGGCTGCTCTGATGCCGCCGTGTTCCGGCTGTCAGC
GCAGGGGCGCCCGGTTCTTTTTGTCAAGACCGACCTGTCCGGTGCCCTGAATGAACTGCAGGACGAGGCA
GCGCGGCTATCGTGGCTGGCCACGACGGGCGTTCCTTGCGCAGCTGTGCTCGACGTTGTCACTGAAGCGG
GAAGGGACTGGCTGCTATTGGGCGAAGTGCCGGGGCAGGATCTCCTGTCATCTCACCTTGCTCCTGCCGA
GAAAGTATCCATCATGGCTGATGCAATGCGGCGGCTGCATACGCTTGATCCGGCTACCTGCCCATTCGAC
CACCAAGCGAAACATCGCATCGAGCGAGCACGTACTCGGATGGAAGCCGGTCTTGTCGATCAGGATGATC
TGGACGAAGAGCATCAGGGGCTCGCGCCAGCCGAACTGTTCGCCAGGCTCAAGGCGCGCATGCCCGACGG
CGAGGATCTCGTCGTGACCCATGGCGATGCCTGCTTGCCGAATATCATGGTGGAAAATGGCCGCTTTTCT
GGATTCATCGACTGTGGCCGGCTGGGTGTGGCGGACCGCTATCAGGACATAGCGTTGGCTACCCGTGATA
TTGCTGAAGAGCTTGGCGGCGAATGGGCTGACCGCTTCCTCGTGCTTTACGGTATCGCCGCTCCCGATTC
GCAGCGCATCGCCTTCTATCGCCTTCTTGACGAGTTCTTCTGAGCGGGACTCTGGGGTTCGAAATGACCG
ACCAAGCGACGCCCAACCTGCCATCACGAGATTTCGATTCCACCGCCGCCTTCTATGAAAGGTTGGGCTT
CGGAATCGTTTTCCGGGACGCCGGCTGGATGATCCTCCAGCGCGGGGATCTCATGCTGGAGTTCTTCGCC
CACCCCAACTTGTTTATTGCAGCTTATAATGGTTACAAATAAAGCAATAGCATCACAAATTTCACAAATA
AAGCATTTTTTTCACTGCATTCTAGTTGTGGTTTGTCCAAACTCATCAATGTATCTTATCATGTCTGTAT
ACCGTCGACCTCTAGCTAGAGCTTGGCGTAATCATGGTCATAGCTGTTTCCTGTGTGAAATTGTTATCCG
CTCACAATTCCACACAACATACGAGCCGGAAGCATAAAGTGTAAAGCCTGGGGTGCCTAATGAGTGAGCT
AACTCACATTAATTGCGTTGCGCTCACTGCCCGCTTTCCAGTCGGGAAACCTGTCGTGCCAGCTGCATTA
ATGAATCGGCCAACGCGCGGGGAGAGGCGGTTTGCGTATTGGGCGCTCTTCCGCTTCCTCGCTCACTGAC
TCGCTGCGCTCGGTCGTTCGGCTGCGGCGAGCGGTATCAGCTCACTCAAAGGCGGTAATACGGTTATCCA
CAGAATCAGGGGATAACGCAGGAAAGAACATGTGAGCAAAAGGCCAGCAAAAGGCCAGGAACCGTAAAAA
GGCCGCGTTGCTGGCGTTTTTCCATAGGCTCCGCCCCCCTGACGAGCATCACAAAAATCGACGCTCAAGT
CAGAGGTGGCGAAACCCGACAGGACTATAAAGATACCAGGCGTTTCCCCCTGGAAGCTCCCTCGTGCGCT
CTCCTGTTCCGACCCTGCCGCTTACCGGATACCTGTCCGCCTTTCTCCCTTCGGGAAGCGTGGCGCTTTC
TCATAGCTCACGCTGTAGGTATCTCAGTTCGGTGTAGGTCGTTCGCTCCAAGCTGGGCTGTGTGCACGAA
CCCCCCGTTCAGCCCGACCGCTGCGCCTTATCCGGTAACTATCGTCTTGAGTCCAACCCGGTAAGACACG
ACTTATCGCCACTGGCAGCAGCCACTGGTAACAGGATTAGCAGAGCGAGGTATGTAGGCGGTGCTACAGA
GTTCTTGAAGTGGTGGCCTAACTACGGCTACACTAGAAGAACAGTATTTGGTATCTGCGCTCTGCTGAAG
CCAGTTACCTTCGGAAAAAGAGTTGGTAGCTCTTGATCCGGCAAACAAACCACCGCTGGTAGCGGTGGTT
TTTTTGTTTGCAAGCAGCAGATTACGCGCAGAAAAAAAGGATCTCAAGAAGATCCTTTGATCTTTTCTAC
GGGGTCTGACGCTCAGTGGAACGAAAACTCACGTTAAGGGATTTTGGTCATGAGATTATCAAAAAGGATC
TTCACCTAGATCCTTTTAAATTAAAAATGAAGTTTTAAATCAATCTAAAGTATATATGAGTAAACTTGGT
CTGACAGTTACCAATGCTTAATCAGTGAGGCACCTATCTCAGCGATCTGTCTATTTCGTTCATCCATAGT
TGCCTGACTCCCCGTCGTGTAGATAACTACGATACGGGAGGGCTTACCATCTGGCCCCAGTGCTGCAATG
ATACCGCGAGACCCACGCTCACCGGCTCCAGATTTATCAGCAATAAACCAGCCAGCCGGAAGGGCCGAGC
GCAGAAGTGGTCCTGCAACTTTATCCGCCTCCATCCAGTCTATTAATTGTTGCCGGGAAGCTAGAGTAAG
TAGTTCGCCAGTTAATAGTTTGCGCAACGTTGTTGCCATTGCTACAGGCATCGTGGTGTCACGCTCGTCG
TTTGGTATGGCTTCATTCAGCTCCGGTTCCCAACGATCAAGGCGAGTTACATGATCCCCCATGTTGTGCA
AAAAAGCGGTTAGCTCCTTCGGTCCTCCGATCGTTGTCAGAAGTAAGTTGGCCGCAGTGTTATCACTCAT
GGTTATGGCAGCACTGCATAATTCTCTTACTGTCATGCCATCCGTAAGATGCTTTTCTGTGACTGGTGAG
TACTCAACCAAGTCATTCTGAGAATAGTGTATGCGGCGACCGAGTTGCTCTTGCCCGGCGTCAATACGGG
ATAATACCGCGCCACATAGCAGAACTTTAAAAGTGCTCATCATTGGAAAACGTTCTTCGGGGCGAAAACT
CTCAAGGATCTTACCGCTGTTGAGATCCAGTTCGATGTAACCCACTCGTGCACCCAACTGATCTTCAGCA
TCTTTTACTTTCACCAGCGTTTCTGGGTGAGCAAAAACAGGAAGGCAAAATGCCGCAAAAAAGGGAATAA
GGGCGACACGGAAATGTTGAATACTCATACTCTTCCTTTTTCAATATTATTGAAGCATTTATCAGGGTTA
TTGTCTCATGAGCGGA
